>Addgene plasmid #39600 | KHBD00496 | depositor partial sequence | sequence record 50040 | KHBD00496 sequence 1491 bps
ATGGCTTCCAAATCTGCGTACGAAAAAACTTTGGTAGTAAACATTGCCAATTTTGAAAAAATTCAGAACT
TTTTAAATGACAAGGAAAAGTACAAGGAGATTCTAGAAAACAGCGAGAATTTCAACACTCGTCTATGCAT
TGAACGTCGACTTCGCATGCCATTCCTCGATCCCCAGACAGGTGTCGCACAGACACATTGCTCCCTCTTT
ATGAAAAAAAAACAGCGAATGCCAGGTCTTCGACATGGTCAGATATACACTTATCCATCGTCTCGGTGGC
GCAAACCAAAACGTCAGTACTTACTTAACCCGAATCAAAGTTTCCGAGCCTATCAGTATCGCGAGCACAA
CCTTCAGCACTCCCACCATCAAACGCATCAGCATCACCATCATATACCTTCGTCTGGCGTTGCTGTACCA
CAAAATCCTCACTTAGCTGAAAGCGCAGCCATTGCTGCTACGGATGGCAACTCCATGGGAGCATCAGGAG
ATAATGATAGTAAGGACTCACATGCAAACGTCGAAAAAGAATGGTTCCACGATGAAATGGACACATCACA
TTTTCATCATGGCGATGAATTTGAGGATGACTTTGATTCAGATAACGATTTTGATGAGTCTTACACCAGC
CGGGGCAAACGCAAAAAGTGTTCGCGTCCTAGACGAACAAATGCAAACGTAGAGGGTACTCCCAAACGGG
GACGTAAAGGTGGTGGCAATCGTCGAAAGAACGCCGTTGAGGGAGAATCTGATCGAAAACGTAGAGCCGG
TGGAAATAGTGCAAATACATCCGCAGCCGCAGCGGCAGCTGCCGCCGCTGTCGCACATGCAGCATGTACT
GCAGCTGCTGTCGCTAGCACTGGGCTCTATGCATCTCATTCCAACTCAGCTTCGCCTATTCCCATAAATG
ACGACAATTCACAGTCAGGACTCATACTGCCAACAAACATATCGTCGTCGTACGATAAGACTTCAAGCGA
TGCTGGAGCTTCCAATGACTCAATTCCCCTAGCAACAATGGTTGCCATAAACGCGGGCCTGACAACCTCA
AATGTTTGCAATGCGCATCCGGTGCAAACAGGAACAAATCAAACGGTGTTTGCTACTGGTAATAAGGTCA
AACAACGTGTAGAACGTGACATAGCGCAACCATCACCTTATTGTGACTTTTGTCTGGGAGATCAACGAGA
AAATAAAAAAACCAATATGCCCGAAGAGCTAGTATCGTGCTCGGACTGTGGTCGTTCCGGTCATCCATCG
TGTCTGCAGTTCACGGCAAATATGATTATATCGGTAAAACGTTATCGTTGGCAATGCATTGAATGCAAGT
ACTGCTCCATCTGTGGGACCTCTGATAATGACGATCAACTTTTATTTTGTGACGATTGTGACCGGGGATA
CCATATGTACTGCCTGTCACCACCGCTTGTGACTCCACCAGAGGGTTCTTGGAGCTGCAAGCTATGCATG
GAGGAGTTCCACAAGATTAAA
