>Addgene plasmid #39600 | KHBD00496 | addgene partial sequence | sequence record 51617 | M13Rev
AATAATGATTTTATTTTGACTGATAGTGACCTGTTCGTTGCAACAAATTGATAAGCAATGCTTTCTTATA
ATGCCAACTTTGTACAAGAAAGTTGGCAATTTAATCTTGTGGAACTCCTCCATGCATAGCTTGCAGCTCC
AAGAACCCTCTGGTGGAGTCACAAGCGGTGGTGACAGGCAGTACATATGGTATCCCCGGTCACAATCGTC
ACAAAATAAAAGTTGATCGTCATTATCAGAGGTCCCACAGATGGAGCAGTACTTGCATTCAATGCATTGC
CAACGATAACGTTTTACCGATATAATCATATTTGCCGTGAACTGCAGACACGATGGATGACCGGAACGAC
CACAGTCCGAGCACGATACTAGCTCTTCGGGCATATTGGTTTTTTTATTTTCTCGTTGATCTCCCAGACA
AAAGTCACAATAAGGTGATGGTTGCGCTATGTCACGTTCTACACGTTGTTTGACCTTATTACCAGTAGCA
AACACCGTTTGATTTGTTCCTGTTTGCACCGGATGCGCATTGCAAACATTTGAGGTTGTCAGGCCCGCGT
TTATGGCAACCATTGTTGCTAGGGGAATTGAGTCATTGGAAGCTCCAGCATCGCTTGAAGTCTTATCGTA
CGACGACGATATGTTTGTTGGCAGTATGAGTCCTGACTGTGAATTGTCGTCATTTATGGGAATAGGCGAA
GCTGAGTTGGAATGAGATGCATAGAGCCCAGTGCTAGCGACAGCAGCTGCAGTACATGCTGCATGTGCGA
CAGCGGCGGCAGCTGCCGCTGCGGCTGCGGATGTATTTGCACTATTTC
