[The description below was written by a language model from this plasmid's Addgene catalogue record.]
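Description:
KHBD00496 is a Gateway entry clone built on the Invitrogen pDONR221 donor backbone, carrying the open reading frame of the Drosophila melanogaster gene d4 (CG2682, FBgn0033015). The insert is about 1.5 kb in a backbone of roughly 2.5 kb once the donor cassette has been replaced. It is maintained in E. coli as a high-copy plasmid under kanamycin selection. The record does not include a feature table, so the origin of replication and the exact recombination sites are not itemised. An ORF recombined into pDONR221 by Gateway cloning is normally flanked by attL sites, with M13 forward and reverse priming sites outside them. This fits the sequencing primers listed in the record.

The plasmid has no promoter driving the insert, so it is not an expression construct. It serves as a shuttle from which the d4 coding sequence can be moved by LR recombination into any compatible Gateway destination vector, which then supplies the promoter, tags and host-specific elements. The depositor notes that ORFs in this collection were cloned open-ended, without a stop codon. The coding sequence can therefore be read through into a C-terminal fusion partner provided by the destination vector, while N-terminal fusions would rely on a downstream vector-encoded stop.

The clone belongs to a collection associated with work on automated screening of protein–DNA interactions at Drosophila regulatory elements. This suggests its intended use is generating fusion constructs of fly ORFs for such interaction assays, although the record does not specify particular destination vectors.
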