Addgene plasmid #39600: KHBD00496
Depositing lab: Bart Deplancke. Depositing organization: Swiss Federal Institute of Technology (EPFL). Publication: Automated protein-DNA interaction screening of Drosophila regulatory elements. Korneel Hens, Jean-Daniel Feuz, Alina Isakova, Antonina Lagovitina, Andreas Massouras, Julien Bryois, Patrick Callaerts, Susan E. Celniker, Bart Deplancke. Nat Methods. 2011 Oct 30;8(12):1065-70. 10.1038/nmeth.1763 PubMed 22037703.
Backbone
  Vector backbone: pDONR221
  Backbone manufacturer: Invitrogen
  Backbone size w/o insert (bp): 2536
  Vector type: Gateway DONR vector
Growth in bacteria
  Bacterial resistance: Kanamycin, 50 μg/mL
  Growth temperature: 37°C
  Growth strain: DH5alpha
  Copy number: High Copy
Gene/Insert
  Gene/Insert name: CG2682 (alt names: FBgn0033015; d4)
  Species: D. melanogaster (fly)
  Insert size (bp): 1491
  Entrez Gene: d4 (a.k.a. Dmel_CG2682, CG2682, D4, Dd4, Dmel\CG2682, dd4)
  Promoter: none
  Cloning method: Gateway Cloning
  Sequencing primers: 5′ M13-F20; 3′ M13R
Terms and licenses: Academic/Nonprofit Terms; Industry Terms: Not Available to Industry
Depositor comments: Please note that the ORFs in this collection were cloned open-ended (without a stop codon).
How to cite: KHBD00496 was a gift from Bart Deplancke (Addgene plasmid # 39600 ; http://n2t.net/addgene:39600 ; RRID:Addgene_39600)
